Addgene plasmid #183365: pMSCV-IRES-GFP-dog-Caspase-1/4b
Purpose: Stable expression of mammalian inflammatory caspase gene in mammalian cells by retroviral transduction
Depositing lab: Jonathan Kagan. Depositing organization: Boston Children's Hospital. Publication: Evolution-inspired redesign of the LPS receptor caspase-4 into an interleukin-1beta converting enzyme. Devant P, Cao A, Kagan JC. Sci Immunol. 2021 Aug 10;6(62). doi: 10.1126/sciimmunol.abh3567. PubMed 34734155.
Backbone
  Vector backbone: pMSCV-IRES-EGFP
  Backbone size w/o insert (bp): 6400
  Vector type: Retroviral
Growth in bacteria
  Bacterial resistance: Ampicillin, 100 μg/mL
  Growth temperature: 37°C
  Growth strain: NEB Stable
  Copy number: High Copy
Gene/Insert
  Gene/Insert name: Caspase-1/4b
  Species: Canis lupus familiaris
  Insert size (bp): 1500
  Entrez Gene: CASP4 (a.k.a. CASP1)
  Promoter: MESV
  Tag / fusion protein: Myc (N terminal on insert)
  Cloning method: Restriction Enzyme; 5′ cloning site NotI (not destroyed); 3′ cloning site SalI (not destroyed)
  Sequencing primers: 5′ MSCV-fwd; 3′ MSCV-rev
Terms and licenses: Academic/Nonprofit Terms; Industry Terms: Not Available to Industry
How to cite: pMSCV-IRES-GFP-dog-Caspase-1/4b was a gift from Jonathan Kagan (Addgene plasmid # 183365 ; http://n2t.net/addgene:183365 ; RRID:Addgene_183365)
