[The description below was written by a language model from this plasmid's Addgene catalogue record and pLannotate feature annotations shown in this document.]
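Description:
pMSCV-IRES-GFP-dog-Caspase-1/4b is a gammaretroviral transfer vector built on the pMSCV-IRES-EGFP backbone and intended for stable expression of a canine inflammatory caspase in mammalian cells by retroviral transduction. The sequenced plasmid is about 7.9 kb. It is maintained in E. coli through a high-copy ColE1/pUC-type origin and selected with ampicillin via the β-lactamase gene. Small remnants of lac, rop, bom and tetracycline-resistance sequences in the feature table are non-functional leftovers of earlier cloning vectors.

The viral portion is flanked by 5′ and 3′ long terminal repeats from murine embryonic stem cell virus. It includes the MESV Ψ packaging signal and a truncated, start-codon-less MMLV gag segment, which together allow the transcript to be packaged into virions when gag, pol and env are supplied in trans. The 5′ LTR serves as the promoter for a single bicistronic transcript. The first cistron is the roughly 1.5 kb dog (Canis lupus familiaris) Caspase-1/4b coding sequence, cloned between NotI and SalI and carrying an N-terminal Myc tag according to the catalogue entry. The automated annotation splits this insert into a CARD-like region matched to human CARD17 and a protease region matched to bovine CASP13. These are homology hits rather than separate genes, consistent with a CARD-containing inflammatory caspase, and the Myc tag is not annotated separately. Downstream, an EMCV IRES drives translation of EGFP from the same mRNA, so green fluorescence marks transduced cells and allows them to be sorted.

The associated work concerns the evolution of inflammatory caspases, LPS sensing by caspase-4 and interleukin-1β processing, and this construct allows the dog enzyme to be studied in that context.
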