Features (pLannotate 1.2.2; 21 found; start..end, strand, type, name):
    248..577     +  CDS            CARD17: CAR17_HUMAN - Also known as INCA. Experimental evidence at protein level: Swiss-Prot protein existence level 1. Regulator of procaspase-1/CASP1 activation implicated in the regulation of the proteolytic maturation of pro-IL-1beta/IL1B and its release during inflammation. Inhibits the release of IL1B in response to LPS in monocytes. However, unlike CASP1, do not induce NF-kappa-B activation. From Homo sapiens (Human).
    578..1714    +  CDS            CASP13: CASPD_BOVIN - Experimental evidence at protein level: Swiss-Prot protein existence level 1. Involved in the activation cascade of caspases responsible for apoptosis execution. Might function by either activating some proteins required for cell death or inactivating proteins necessary for cell survival. From Bos taurus (Bovine).
   1718..1751    -  misc_feature   MCS (fragment): pBluescript multiple cloning site
   1853..2315    +  misc_feature   IRES: internal ribosome entry site (IRES) of the encephalomyocarditis virus (EMCV)
   2329..3048    +  CDS            EGFP: the original enhanced GFP (Yang et al., 1996) mammalian codon-optimized
   3110..3624    +  LTR            3' LTR: 3' long terminal repeat from murine embryonic stem cell virus
   3786..3802    -  protein_bind   lac operator: The lac repressor binds to the lac operator to inhibit transcription in E. coli. This inhibition can be relieved by adding lactose or isopropyl-β-D-thiogalactopyranoside (IPTG). lac repressor encoded by lacI
   3810..3840    -  promoter       lac promoter: promoter for the E. coli lac operon
   3855..3876    -  protein_bind   CAP binding site: CAP binding activates transcription in the presence of cAMP. E. coli catabolite activator protein
   3889..3981    -  CDS            lacI (fragment): lac repressor; lacI; The lac repressor binds to the lac operator to inhibit transcription in E. coli. This inhibition can be relieved by adding lactose or isopropyl-β-D-thiogalactopyranoside (IPTG).
   4164..4752    -  rep_origin     ori: high-copy-number ColE1/pMB1/pBR322/pUC origin of replication
   4923..5783    -  CDS            AmpR: β-lactamase; bla; confers resistance to ampicillin, carbenicillin, and related antibiotics
   5784..5888    -  promoter       AmpR promoter: bla
   5983..6018    +  CDS            rop (fragment): Rop protein, which maintains plasmids at low copy number; rop
   6120..6219    +  misc_feature   bom (fragment): basis of mobility region from pBR322
   6225..6374    -  CDS            lacZα (fragment): LacZα fragment of β-galactosidase; lacZ fragment
   6374..6575    -  CDS            TcR (fragment): tetracycline efflux protein; tet; confers resistance to tetracycline
   6576..6674    +  CDS            env (fragment): murine leukemia virus gPr80 envelope polyprotein precursor; env; proteolytically cleaved into gp70SU and p15TM subunits
   6716..7232    +  LTR            5' LTR: 5' long terminal repeat from murine embryonic stem cell virus
   7296..7637    +  misc_feature   MESV Ψ: packaging signal of murine embryonic stem cell virus
   7704..185     +  CDS            gag (truncated) (across the origin): truncated Moloney murine leukemia virus (MMLV) gag gene lacking the start codon
>Addgene plasmid #183365 | pMSCV-IRES-GFP-dog-Caspase-1/4b | addgene full sequence | sequence record 361033 | Addgene NGS Result
AGGTCCCCTACATCGTGACCTGGGAAGCCTTGGCTTTTGACCCCCCTCCCTGGGTCAAGCCCTTTGTACA
CCCTAAGCCTCCGCCTCCTCTTCCTCCATCCGCCCCGTCTCTCCCCCTTGAACCTCCTCGTTCGACCCCG
CCTCGATCCTCCCTTTATCCAGCCCTCACTCCTTCTCTAGGCGCCGGAATTAGATCTCTCGAGATCGATG
CGGCCGCATGGAACAAAAACTCATCTCAGAAGAGGATCTGGCCGACAAGGTCCTGAAGGACAAGAGAAGG
CTGTTTGTCCGGTCAGTAGACATGGGGACCATCAATGGTTTGCTGGATGAACTCTTTGAGAAAAGAGTGC
TGAACCACGAGGAGATGGAGCGAGTGCGGTGTGCACACTCTACAGTTATGGATCAGGCCCGAGTTCTGAT
TGACTCCGTCCTTCGGAAAGGGCCAAATGCATGCCAGATTTTTATTTCTAATATTTGCAATGAGGACATT
CACCTGGCACAGACGCTGGGGCTCTCCTCAGGTTCACCATCTGGAAATGATCATACCAAACTAGACTCTC
AAGTAGAAGTTCCTTCTTTACCAGAAGACAAACACGACAAAAATCCATTTAAGATTTTGGAAACTGTGGG
CAAGGAACTCATTACTGGTGTTTTGCATGGCTTGTTGGAAAAAGATATCCTGAAATTGGAGGATGCAGAA
AAGAAAACATTTTATGATGCCAAACCTGAAGACAAGCCCTGGGTCATTCTGAACTCTGTGCGACAGAAAC
GCCAGGAGGCAGGTCAAGCCCTTGTCCATACTTTCATTAATACGGACAAATATTCCACCAGTGTAGAAGC
CTTCGTGGAAAACATGCCTGGGCCAACCATTCCTGACTCAGAAGAATCTACAGATACTCTCAAGCTTTGT
CCTCCTGAAACATTTGTGAAAATGTATAAAGAGAAGGCTGAAGAGATCTACCCAATAAAGGAGAGAAAGG
ATCGTACTCGTCTGGCTCTCATCATATGCAATATAGAGTTTGATCATCTTTCTACCAGGGATGGAGCTGA
ACTTGACATTGCAGGAATGGAGAGTCTGCTGGAGGGCCTGGGCTACAGTGTAGTTGTGAAACGGAAACTC
ACTGCTAAGGGTATGGAATCAGTGCTACGGGAATTTGCTGCCCGCCCAGAGCATAAGTCCTCAGACAGCA
CATTCTTGGTGTTAATGTCTCACGGCATCCTGAATGGAATCTGTGGGACCGCACACAGCGTGGAAAATCC
AGATGTACTAGCTTATGACACCATCTTCCAGATTTTCAACAACCGTCACTGCCTCAACCTCAAGGACAAA
CCGAAGGTCATCATCATCCAGGCCTGCAGAGGTGAAAATCCTGGGGAACTGTGGGTCAGCGACTCTCCAA
AAGCCTCGACAGACAGCTGGACACATCAACCTCTGATGCTCCAGAGTGATGCCATTCACAAGGTCCACGT
GGAGAAGGACTTCATTGCTTTCTGCTCCTCAACCCCACATAATGTGTCCTGGAGACATATCACGAAGGGA
TCTCTTTTCATTGCACAACTCATCACATGCTTCCAAAAATATTCCTGGTGCTGTCACCTAGAAGGAGTAT
TCCGGAAGGTACAACAATCATTTGAAAAACCAGATGTGAAAGCCCAGATGCCGACCATTGAACGAGTATC
CATGACAAGATATTTCTATCTCTTCCCTGGCAATTGAGTCGACGGTATCGATAAGCTTGATATCGAATTC
CGCCCCCCCCCCTAACGTTACTGGCCGAAGCCGCTTGGAATAAGGCCGGTGTGCGTTTGTCTATATGTTA
TTTTCCACCATATTGCCGTCTTTTGGCAATGTGAGGGCCCGGAAACCTGGCCCTGTCTTCTTGACGAGCA
TTCCTAGGGGTCTTTCCCCTCTCGCCAAAGGAATGCAAGGTCTGTTGAATGTCGTGAAGGAAGCAGTTCC
TCTGGAAGCTTCTTGAAGACAAACAACGTCTGTAGCGACCCTTTGCAGGCAGCGGAACCCCCCACCTGGC
GACAGGTGCCTCTGCGGCCAAAAGCCACGTGTATAAGATACACCTGCAAAGGCGGCACAACCCCAGTGCC
ACGTTGTGAGTTGGATAGTTGTGGAAAGAGTCAAATGGCTCTCCTCAAGCGTATTCAACAAGGGGCTGAA
GGATGCCCAGAAGGTACCCCATTGTATGGGATCTGATCTGGGGCCTCGGTGCACATGCTTTACATGTGTT
TAGTCGAGGTTAAAAAAACGTCTAGGCCCCCCGAACCACGGGGACGTGGTTTTCCTTTGAAAAACACGAT
GATAATATGGCCACAACCATGGTGAGCAAGGGCGAGGAGCTGTTCACCGGGGTGGTGCCCATCCTGGTCG
AGCTGGACGGCGACGTAAACGGCCACAAGTTCAGCGTGTCTGGCGAGGGCGAGGGCGATGCCACCTACGG
CAAGCTGACCCTGAAGTTCATCTGCACCACCGGCAAGCTGCCCGTGCCCTGGCCCACCCTCGTGACCACC
CTGACCTACGGCGTGCAGTGCTTCAGCCGCTACCCCGACCACATGAAGCAGCACGACTTCTTCAAGTCCG
CCATGCCCGAAGGCTACGTCCAGGAGCGCACCATCTTCTTCAAGGACGACGGCAACTACAAGACCCGCGC
CGAGGTGAAGTTCGAGGGCGACACCCTGGTGAACCGCATCGAGCTGAAGGGCATCGACTTCAAGGAGGAC
GGCAACATCCTGGGGCACAAGCTGGAGTACAACTACAACAGCCACAACGTCTATATCATGGCCGACAAGC
AGAAGAACGGCATCAAGGCGAACTTCAAGATCCGCCACAACATCGAGGACGGCAGCGTGCAGCTCGCCGA
CCACTACCAGCAGAACACCCCCATCGGCGACGGCCCCGTGCTGCTGCCCGACAACCACTACCTGAGCACC
CAGTCCGCCCTGAGCAAAGACCCCAACGAGAAGCGCGATCACATGGTCCTGCTGGAGTTCGTGACCGCCG
CCGGGATCACTCTCGGCATGGACGAGCTGTACAAGTAATGAATTAATTAAGAATTCGATAAAATAAAAGA
TTTTATTTAGTCTCCAGAAAAAGGGGGGAATGAAAGACCCCACCTGTAGGTTTGGCAAGCTAGCTTAAGT
AACGCCATTTTGCAAGGCATGGAAAATACATAACTGAGAATAGAGAAGTTCAGATCAAGGTTAGGAACAG
AGAGACAGCAGAATATGGGCCAAACAGGATATCTGTGGTAAGCAGTTCCTGCCCCGGCTCAGGGCCAAGA
ACAGATGGTCCCCAGATGCGGTCCCGCCCTCAGCAGTTTCTAGAGAACCATCAGATGTTTCCAGGGTGCC
CCAAGGACCTGAAATGACCCTGTGCCTTATTTGAACTAACCAATCAGTTCGCTTCTCGCTTCTGTTCGCG
CGCTTCTGCTCCCCGAGCTCAATAAAAGAGCCCACAACCCCTCACTCGGCGCGCCAGTCCTCCGATAGAC
TGCGTCGCCCGGGTACCCGTGTATCCAATAAACCCTCTTGCAGTTGCATCCGACTTGTGGTCTCGCTGTT
CCTTGGGAGGGTCTCCTCTGAGTGATTGACTACCCGTCAGCGGGGGTCTTTCATGGGTAACAGTTTCTTG
AAGTTGGAGAACAACATTCTGAGGGTAGGAGTCGAATATTAAGTAATCCTGACTCAATTAGCCACTGTTT
TGAATCCACATACTCCAATACTCCTGAAATAGTTCATTATGGACAGCGCAGAAAGAGCTGGGGAGAATTG
TGAAATTGTTATCCGCTCACAATTCCACACAACATACGAGCCGGAAGCATAAAGTGTAAAGCCTGGGGTG
CCTAATGAGTGAGCTAACTCACATTAATTGCGTTGCGCTCACTGCCCGCTTTCCAGTCGGGAAACCTGTC
GTGCCAGCTGCATTAATGAATCGGCCAACGCGCGGGGAGAGGCGGTTTGCGTATTGGGCGCTCTTCCGCT
TCCTCGCTCACTGACTCGCTGCGCTCGGTCGTTCGGCTGCGGCGAGCGGTATCAGCTCACTCAAAGGCGG
TAATACGGTTATCCACAGAATCAGGGGATAACGCAGGAAAGAACATGTGAGCAAAAGGCCAGCAAAAGGC
CAGGAACCGTAAAAAGGCCGCGTTGCTGGCGTTTTTCCATAGGCTCCGCCCCCCTGACGAGCATCACAAA
AATCGACGCTCAAGTCAGAGGTGGCGAAACCCGACAGGACTATAAAGATACCAGGCGTTTCCCCCTGGAA
GCTCCCTCGTGCGCTCTCCTGTTCCGACCCTGCCGCTTACCGGATACCTGTCCGCCTTTCTCCCTTCGGG
AAGCGTGGCGCTTTCTCATAGCTCACGCTGTAGGTATCTCAGTTCGGTGTAGGTCGTTCGCTCCAAGCTG
GGCTGTGTGCACGAACCCCCCGTTCAGCCCGACCGCTGCGCCTTATCCGGTAACTATCGTCTTGAGTCCA
ACCCGGTAAGACACGACTTATCGCCACTGGCAGCAGCCACTGGTAACAGGATTAGCAGAGCGAGGTATGT
AGGCGGTGCTACAGAGTTCTTGAAGTGGTGGCCTAACTACGGCTACACTAGAAGAACAGTATTTGGTATC
TGCGCTCTGCTGAAGCCAGTTACCTTCGGAAAAAGAGTTGGTAGCTCTTGATCCGGCAAACAAACCACCG
CTGGTAGCGGTGGTTTTTTTGTTTGCAAGCAGCAGATTACGCGCAGAAAAAAAGGATCTCAAGAAGATCC
TTTGATCTTTTCTACGGGGTCTGACGCTCAGTGGAACGAAAACTCACGTTAAGGGATTTTGGTCATGAGA
TTATCAAAAAGGATCTTCACCTAGATCCTTTTAAATTAAAAATGAAGTTTTAAATCAATCTAAAGTATAT
ATGAGTAAACTTGGTCTGACAGTTACCAATGCTTAATCAGTGAGGCACCTATCTCAGCGATCTGTCTATT
TCGTTCATCCATAGTTGCCTGACTCCCCGTCGTGTAGATAACTACGATACGGGAGGGCTTACCATCTGGC
CCCAGTGCTGCAATGATACCGCGAGACCCACGCTCACCGGCTCCAGATTTATCAGCAATAAACCAGCCAG
CCGGAAGGGCCGAGCGCAGAAGTGGTCCTGCAACTTTATCCGCCTCCATCCAGTCTATTAATTGTTGCCG
GGAAGCTAGAGTAAGTAGTTCGCCAGTTAATAGTTTGCGCAACGTTGTTGCCATTGCTACAGGCATCGTG
GTGTCACGCTCGTCGTTTGGTATGGCTTCATTCAGCTCCGGTTCCCAACGATCAAGGCGAGTTACATGAT
CCCCCATGTTGTGCAAAAAAGCGGTTAGCTCCTTCGGTCCTCCGATCGTTGTCAGAAGTAAGTTGGCCGC
AGTGTTATCACTCATGGTTATGGCAGCACTGCATAATTCTCTTACTGTCATGCCATCCGTAAGATGCTTT
TCTGTGACTGGTGAGTACTCAACCAAGTCATTCTGAGAATAGTGTATGCGGCGACCGAGTTGCTCTTGCC
CGGCGTCAATACGGGATAATACCGCGCCACATAGCAGAACTTTAAAAGTGCTCATCATTGGAAAACGTTC
TTCGGGGCGAAAACTCTCAAGGATCTTACCGCTGTTGAGATCCAGTTCGATGTAACCCACTCGTGCACCC
AACTGATCTTCAGCATCTTTTACTTTCACCAGCGTTTCTGGGTGAGCAAAAACAGGAAGGCAAAATGCCG
CAAAAAAGGGAATAAGGGCGACACGGAAATGTTGAATACTCATACTCTTCCTTTTTCAATATTATTGAAG
CATTTATCAGGGTTATTGTCTCATGAGCGGATACATATTTGAATGTATTTAGAAAAATAAACAAATAGGG
GTTCCGCGCACATTTCCCCGAAAAGTGCCACCTGACGTCTAAGAAACCATTATTATCATGACATTAACCT
ATAAAAATAGGCGTATCACGAGGCCCTTTCGTCTCGCGCGTTTCGGTGATGACGGTGAAAACCTCTGACA
CATGCAGCTCCCGGAGACGGTCACAGCTTGTCTGTAAGCGGATGCCGGGAGCAGACAAGCCCGTCAGGGC
GCGTCAGCGGGTGTTGGCGGGTGTCGGGGCTGGCTTAACTATGCGGCATCAGAGCAGATTGTACTGAGAG
TGCACCATATGCGGTGTGAAATACCGCACAGATGCGTAAGGAGAAAATACCGCATCAGGCGCCATTCGCC
ATTCAGGCTGCGCAACTGTTGGGAAGGGCGATCGGTGCGGGCCTCTTCGCTATTACGCCAGCTGGCGAAA
GGGGGATGTGCTGCAAGGCGATTAAGTTGGGTAACGCCAGGGTTTTCCCAGTCACGACGTTGTAAAACGA
CGGCGCAAGGAATGGTGCATGCAAGGAGATGGCGCCCAACAGTCCCCCGGCCACGGGGCCTGCCACCATA
CCCACGCCGAAACAAGCGCTCATGAGCCCGAAGTGGCGAGCCCGATCTTCCCCATCGGTGATGTCGGCGA
TATAGGCGCCAGCAACCGCACCTGTGGCGCCGGTGATGCCGGCCACGATGCGTCCGGCGTAGAGGCGATT
AGTCCAATTTGTTAAAGACAGGATATCAGTGGTCCAGGCTCTAGTTTTGACTCAACAATATCACCAGCTG
AAGCCTATAGAGTACGAGCCATAGATAAAATAAAAGATTTTATTTAGTCTCCAGAAAAAGGGGGGAATGA
AAGACCCCACCTGTAGGTTTGGCAAGCTAGCTTAAGTAACGCCATTTTGCAAGGCATGGAAAATACATAA
CTGAGAATAGAGAAGTTCAGATCAAGGTTAGGAACAGAGAGACAGCAGAATATGGGCCAAACAGGATATC
TGTGGTAAGCAGTTCCTGCCCCGGCTCAGGGCCAAGAACAGATGGTCCCCAGATGCGGTCCCGCCCTCAG
CAGTTTCTAGAGAACCATCAGATGTTTCCAGGGTGCCCCAAGGACCTGAAATGACCCTGTGCCTTATTTG
AACTAACCAATCAGTTCGCTTCTCGCTTCTGTTCGCGCGCTTCTGCTCCCCGAGCTCAATAAAAGAGCCC
ACAACCCCTCACTCGGCGCGCCAGTCCTCCGATAGACTGCGTCGCCCGGGTACCCGTATTCCCAATAAAG
CCTCTTGCTGTTTGCATCCGAATCGTGGACTCGCTGATCCTTGGGAGGGTCTCCTCAGATTGATTGACTG
CCCACCTCGGGGGTCTTTCATTTGGAGGTTCCACCGAGATTTGGAGACCCCTGCCCAGGGACCACCGACC
CCCCCGCCGGGAGGTAAGCTGGCCAGCGGTCGTTTCGTGTCTGTCTCTGTCTTTGTGCGTGTTTGTGCCG
GCATCTAATGTTTGCGCCTGCGTCTGTACTAGTTAGCTAACTAGCTCTGTATCTGGCGGACCCGTGGTGG
AACTGACGAGTTCTGAACACCCGGCCGCAACCCTGGGAGACGTCCCAGGGACTTTGGGGGCCGTTTTTGT
GGCCCGACCTGAGGAAGGGAGTCGATGTGGAATCCGACCCCGTCAGGATATGTGGTTCTGGTAGGAGACG
AGAACCTAAAACAGTTCCCGCCTCCGTCTGAATTTTTGCTTTCGGTTTGGAACCGAAGCCGCGCGTCTTG
TCTGCTGCAGCGCTGCAGCATCGTTCTGTGTTGTCTCTGTCTGACTGTGTTTCTGTATTTGTCTGAAAAT
TAGGGCCAGACTGTTACCACTCCCTTAAGTTTGACCTTAGGTCACTGGAAAGATGTCGAGCGGATCGCTC
ACAACCAGTCGGTAGATGTCAAGAAGAGACGTTGGGTTACCTTCTGCTCTGCAGAATGGCCAACCTTTAA
CGTCGGATGGCCGCGAGACGGCACCTTTAACCGAGACCTCATCACCCAGGTTAAGATCAAGGTCTTTTCA
CCTGGCCCGCATGGACACCCAGACC
